Addgene plasmid #67453: pDEST47-ARF1
Purpose: Mammalian expression of hArf1 with stop codon (native expression)
Depositing lab: Richard Kahn. Depositing organization: Emory University. Publication: Tool box: Plasmids for the expression or knockdown of human ARF Family GTPases (ARF/ARL/SAR) and their co-expression in bacteria with N-myristoyltransferases. Kerr SC, Kahn RA. Cell Logist. 2015 Sep 21;5(3):e1090523. doi: 10.1080/21592799.2015.1090523. eCollection 2015 Jul-Sep. PubMed 27057421.
Backbone
  Vector backbone: pcDNA-DEST47
  Backbone manufacturer: Life Technologies
  Vector type: Mammalian Expression
  Selectable markers: Neomycin (select with G418)
Growth in bacteria
  Bacterial resistance: Ampicillin, 100 μg/mL
  Growth temperature: 37°C
  Growth strain: DH5alpha
  Copy number: High Copy
Gene/Insert
  Gene/Insert name: ARF1 (alt name: pRK1s-D47)
  Species: H. sapiens (human)
  Entrez Gene: ARF1 (a.k.a. PVNH8)
  Promoter: CMV
  Cloning method: Gateway Cloning
  Sequencing primers: 5′ CMV-F; 3′ GFP-R
Terms and licenses: Academic/Nonprofit Terms; Industry Terms: Not Available to Industry
Depositor comments: Note that the insert contains its native stop codon and does not produce a fusion protein with GFP.
How to cite: pDEST47-ARF1 was a gift from Richard Kahn (Addgene plasmid # 67453 ; http://n2t.net/addgene:67453 ; RRID:Addgene_67453)
