[The description below was written by a language model from this plasmid's Addgene catalogue record.]
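Description:
pDEST47-ARF1 is a mammalian expression plasmid built on the commercial Gateway destination vector pcDNA-DEST47, into which the human ARF1 open reading frame was transferred by Gateway recombination. It is maintained in E. coli as a high-copy plasmid under ampicillin selection. It also carries a neomycin resistance marker, so transfected mammalian cells can be selected with G418, for example to derive stable lines. No feature table accompanies the record, so details such as the origin of replication, polyadenylation signals and recombination site remnants are not explicitly documented here.

The insert encodes ARF1, a small GTPase of the ARF family, and its transcription is driven by the CMV promoter, a strong constitutive promoter widely used in mammalian cells. The pcDNA-DEST47 backbone is designed to place a GFP coding sequence downstream of the recombined insert, which normally yields a C-terminal GFP fusion; the use of a GFP reverse primer for sequencing is consistent with this arrangement. In this construct, however, the ARF1 insert keeps its native stop codon, so translation ends at the natural C-terminus. The depositor states explicitly that no GFP fusion is produced, and the resulting protein is therefore untagged, native human ARF1.

The plasmid belongs to a larger toolbox of constructs for expressing or knocking down human ARF family GTPases (ARF, ARL and SAR proteins). Its stated purpose is transient or stable expression of unmodified ARF1 in mammalian cells, which suits experiments where a tag might interfere with the GTPase's behaviour.
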