>Addgene plasmid #67453 | pDEST47-ARF1 | addgene partial sequence | sequence record 119582 | T7 5'-TAATACGACTCACTATAGGG-3'
AAAAAAGCAGGCTTAGAAGGAGATAGAACCATGGGGAACATCTTCGCCAACCTCTTCAAGGGCCTTTTTG
GCAAAAAAGAAATGCGCATCCTCATGGTGGGCCTGGATGCTGCAGGGAAGACCACGATCCTCTACAAGCT
TAAGCTGGGTGAGATCGTGACCACCATTCCCACCATAGGCTTCAACGTGGAAACCGTGGAGTACAAGAAC
ATCAGCTTCACTGTGTGGGACGTGGGTGGCCAGGACAAGATCCGGCCCCTGTGGCGCCACTACTTCCAGA
ACACACAAGGCCTGATCTTCGTGGTGGACAGCAATGACAGAGAGCGTGTGAACGAGGCCCGTGAGGAGCT
CATGAGGATGCTGGCCGAGGACGAGCTCCGGGATGCTGTCCTCCTGGTGTTCGCCAACAAGCAGGACCTC
CCCAACGCCATGAATGCGGCCGAGATCACAGACAAGCTGGGGCTGCACTCACTACGCCACAGGAACTGGT
ACATTCAGGCCACCTGCGCCACCAGCGGCGACGGGCTCTATGAAGGACTGGACTGGCTGTCCAATCAGCT
CCGGAACCAGAAGTGATAGGACCCAGCTTTCTTGTACAAAGTGGTTCGATCTAGAATGGCTAGCAAAGGA
GAAGAACTTTTCACTGGAGTTGTCCCAATTCTTGTTGAATTAGATGGTGATGTTAATGGGCACAAATTTT
CTGTCAGTGGAGAGGGTGAAGGTGATGCTACATACGGAAAGCTTACCCTTAAATTTATTTGCACTACTGG
AAAACTACCTGTTCCATGGCCAACACTTGTCACTACTTTCTCTTATGGTGTTCAATGCTTTTCCCGTTAT
CCGGATCATATGAAAACGGCATGACTTTTTCAAGAGTGCCATGCCCGAAGGTTATGTACAGGAACGCACT
ATATCTTTCAAAGATGACGGG
